>Addgene plasmid #66742 | -161+80pCalb2/E2F2/NRF-1(-64)-like | addgene full sequence | sequence record 123767 | Addgene assembled sequence
GGTACCGAGCTCTTACGCGTGCTAGCCCGGGCTCGAGATCTGCGATCTAAGTAAGCTTTCTCAGCGCAGA
GGTAAGGGCCCTCTAGGAGTCCGGGCCGAGCCCCTCGCGCCGCCGCCCCCGCCGCGCCGCGCCCCGGTCG
GATTCCCTGAGCGCGTACACCCCCTTCTGGCGGCCGGGCGCAGGCGCAGGCTCCAGAGCGTATATAAGGG
CAGCGTGGCGCACAACCCCAGCGCGAGTGCCAGAGCCCAGCCGGCGCGGAGCGGGAGCGGTGCAGGCTGA
GGTCTCCGAGCGGCTCGCCATGGAAGACGCCAAAAACATAAAGAAAGGCCCGGCGCCATTCTATCCGCTG
GAAGATGGAACCGCTGGAGAGCAACTGCATAAGGCTATGAAGAGATACGCCCTGGTTCCTGGAACAATTG
CTTTTACAGATGCACATATCGAGGTGGACATCACTTACGCTGAGTACTTCGAAATGTCCGTTCGGTTGGC
AGAAGCTATGAAACGATATGGGCTGAATACAAATCACAGAATCGTCGTATGCAGTGAAAACTCTCTTCAA
TTCTTTATGCCGGTGTTGGGCGCGTTATTTATCGGAGTTGCAGTTGCGCCCGCGAACGACATTTATAATG
AACGTGAATTGCTCAACAGTATGGGCATTTCGCAGCCTACCGTGGTGTTCGTTTCCAAAAAGGGGTTGCA
AAAAATTTTGAACGTGCAAAAAAAGCTCCCAATCATCCAAAAAATTATTATCATGGATTCTAAAACGGAT
TACCAGGGATTTCAGTCGATGTACACGTTCGTCACATCTCATCTACCTCCCGGTTTTAATGAATACGATT
TTGTGCCAGAGTCCTTCGATAGGGACAAGACAATTGCACTGATCATGAACTCCTCTGGATCTACTGGTCT
GCCTAAAGGTGTCGCTCTGCCTCATAGAACTGCCTGCGTGAGATTCTCGCATGCCAGAGATCCTATTTTT
GGCAATCAAATCATTCCGGATACTGCGATTTTAAGTGTTGTTCCATTCCATCACGGTTTTGGAATGTTTA
CTACACTCGGATATTTGATATGTGGATTTCGAGTCGTCTTAATGTATAGATTTGAAGAAGAGCTGTTTCT
GAGGAGCCTTCAGGATTACAAGATTCAAAGTGCGCTGCTGGTGCCAACCCTATTCTCCTTCTTCGCCAAA
AGCACTCTGATTGACAAATACGATTTATCTAATTTACACGAAATTGCTTCTGGTGGCGCTCCCCTCTCTA
AGGAAGTCGGGGAAGCGGTTGCCAAGAGGTTCCATCTGCCAGGTATCAGGCAAGGATATGGGCTCACTGA
GACTACATCAGCTATTCTGATTACACCCGAGGGGGATGATAAACCGGGCGCGGTCGGTAAAGTTGTTCCA
TTTTTTGAAGCGAAGGTTGTGGATCTGGATACCGGGAAAACGCTGGGCGTTAATCAAAGAGGCGAACTGT
GTGTGAGAGGTCCTATGATTATGTCCGGTTATGTAAACAATCCGGAAGCGACCAACGCCTTGATTGACAA
GGATGGATGGCTACATTCTGGAGACATAGCTTACTGGGACGAAGACGAACACTTCTTCATCGTTGACCGC
CTGAAGTCTCTGATTAAGTACAAAGGCTATCAGGTGGCTCCCGCTGAATTGGAATCCATCTTGCTCCAAC
ACCCCAACATCTTCGACGCAGGTGTCGCAGGTCTTCCCGACGATGACGCCGGTGAACTTCCCGCCGCCGT
TGTTGTTTTGGAGCACGGAAAGACGATGACGGAAAAAGAGATCGTGGATTACGTCGCCAGTCAAGTAACA
ACCGCGAAAAAGTTGCGCGGAGGAGTTGTGTTTGTGGACGAAGTACCGAAAGGTCTTACCGGAAAACTCG
ACGCAAGAAAAATCAGAGAGATCCTCATAAAGGCCAAGAAGGGCGGAAAGATCGCCGTGTAATTCTAGAG
TCGGGGCGGCCGGCCGCTTCGAGCAGACATGATAAGATACATTGATGAGTTTGGACAAACCACAACTAGA
ATGCAGTGAAAAAAATGCTTTATTTGTGAAATTTGTGATGCTATTGCTTTATTTGTAACCATTATAAGCT
GCAATAAACAAGTTAACAACAACAATTGCATTCATTTTATGTTTCAGGTTCAGGGGGAGGTGTGGGAGGT
TTTTTAAAGCAAGTAAAACCTCTACAAATGTGGTAAAATCGATAAGGATCCGTCGACCGATGCCCTTGAG
AGCCTTCAACCCAGTCAGCTCCTTCCGGTGGGCGCGGGGCATGACTATCGTCGCCGCACTTATGACTGTC
TTCTTTATCATGCAACTCGTAGGACAGGTGCCGGCAGCGCTCTTCCGCTTCCTCGCTCACTGACTCGCTG
CGCTCGGTCGTTCGGCTGCGGCGAGCGGTATCAGCTCACTCAAAGGCGGTAATACGGTTATCCACAGAAT
CAGGGGATAACGCAGGAAAGAACATGTGAGCAAAAGGCCAGCAAAAGGCCAGGAACCGTAAAAAGGCCGC
GTTGCTGGCGTTTTTCCATAGGCTCCGCCCCCCTGACGAGCATCACAAAAATCGACGCTCAAGTCAGAGG
TGGCGAAACCCGACAGGACTATAAAGATACCAGGCGTTTCCCCCTGGAAGCTCCCTCGTGCGCTCTCCTG
TTCCGACCCTGCCGCTTACCGGATACCTGTCCGCCTTTCTCCCTTCGGGAAGCGTGGCGCTTTCTCAATG
CTCACGCTGTAGGTATCTCAGTTCGGTGTAGGTCGTTCGCTCCAAGCTGGGCTGTGTGCACGAACCCCCC
GTTCAGCCCGACCGCTGCGCCTTATCCGGTAACTATCGTCTTGAGTCCAACCCGGTAAGACACGACTTAT
CGCCACTGGCAGCAGCCACTGGTAACAGGATTAGCAGAGCGAGGTATGTAGGCGGTGCTACAGAGTTCTT
GAAGTGGTGGCCTAACTACGGCTACACTAGAAGGACAGTATTTGGTATCTGCGCTCTGCTGAAGCCAGTT
ACCTTCGGAAAAAGAGTTGGTAGCTCTTGATCCGGCAAACAAACCACCGCTGGTAGCGGTGGTTTTTTTG
TTTGCAAGCAGCAGATTACGCGCAGAAAAAAAGGATCTCAAGAAGATCCTTTGATCTTTTCTACGGGGTC
TGACGCTCAGTGGAACGAAAACTCACGTTAAGGGATTTTGGTCATGAGATTATCAAAAAGGATCTTCACC
TAGATCCTTTTAAATTAAAAATGAAGTTTTAAATCAATCTAAAGTATATATGAGTAAACTTGGTCTGACA
GTTACCAATGCTTAATCAGTGAGGCACCTATCTCAGCGATCTGTCTATTTCGTTCATCCATAGTTGCCTG
ACTCCCCGTCGTGTAGATAACTACGATACGGGAGGGCTTACCATCTGGCCCCAGTGCTGCAATGATACCG
CGAGACCCACGCTCACCGGCTCCAGATTTATCAGCAATAAACCAGCCAGCCGGAAGGGCCGAGCGCAGAA
GTGGTCCTGCAACTTTATCCGCCTCCATCCAGTCTATTAATTGTTGCCGGGAAGCTAGAGTAAGTAGTTC
GCCAGTTAATAGTTTGCGCAACGTTGTTGCCATTGCTACAGGCATCGTGGTGTCACGCTCGTCGTTTGGT
ATGGCTTCATTCAGCTCCGGTTCCCAACGATCAAGGCGAGTTACATGATCCCCCATGTTGTGCAAAAAAG
CGGTTAGCTCCTTCGGTCCTCCGATCGTTGTCAGAAGTAAGTTGGCCGCAGTGTTATCACTCATGGTTAT
GGCAGCACTGCATAATTCTCTTACTGTCATGCCATCCGTAAGATGCTTTTCTGTGACTGGTGAGTACTCA
ACCAAGTCATTCTGAGAATAGTGTATGCGGCGACCGAGTTGCTCTTGCCCGGCGTCAATACGGGATAATA
CCGCGCCACATAGCAGAACTTTAAAAGTGCTCATCATTGGAAAACGTTCTTCGGGGCGAAAACTCTCAAG
GATCTTACCGCTGTTGAGATCCAGTTCGATGTAACCCACTCGTGCACCCAACTGATCTTCAGCATCTTTT
ACTTTCACCAGCGTTTCTGGGTGAGCAAAAACAGGAAGGCAAAATGCCGCAAAAAAGGGAATAAGGGCGA
CACGGAAATGTTGAATACTCATACTCTTCCTTTTTCAATATTATTGAAGCATTTATCAGGGTTATTGTCT
CATGAGCGGATACATATTTGAATGTATTTAGAAAAATAAACAAATAGGGGTTCCGCGCACATTTCCCCGA
AAAGTGCCACCTG
[124 nt withheld, positions 4284-4407]
C
[91 nt withheld, positions 4409-4499]
A
[49 nt withheld, positions 4501-4549]
CCTTTGACGTTGGAGTCCACGTTCTTT
[37 nt withheld, positions 4577-4613]
ACCCTATCTCGGTCTATTCTTTTGATTTATAAGGGATTTTGCCGATTTCGGCCTATTGGTTAAAAAATGA
GCTGATTTAACAAAAATTTAACGCGAATTTTAACAAAATATTAACGCTTACAATTTGCCATTCGCCATTC
AGGCTGCGCAACTGTTGGGAAGGGCGATCGGTGCGGGCCTCTTCGCTATTACGCCAGCCCAAGCTACCAT
GATAAGTAAGTAATATTAAGGTACGGGAGGTACTTGGAGCGGCCGCAATAAAATATCTTTATTTTCATTA
CATCTGTGTGTTGGTTTTTTGTGTGAATCGATAGTACTAACATACGCTCTCCATCAAAACAAAACGAAAC
AAAACAAACTAGCAAAATAGGCTGTCCCCAGTGCAAGTGCAGGTGCCAGAACATTTCTCTATCGATA
Features (pLannotate 1.2.2; 11 found; start..end, strand, type, name):
    300..1952    +  CDS            luciferase: firefly luciferase; luc+; enhanced luc+ version of the luciferase gene
   1993..2114    -  polyA_signal   SV40 poly(A) signal: SV40 polyadenylation signal
   2137..2205    -  CDS            large T antigen (fragment): large T antigen from SV40 (simian virus 40)
   2221..2353    +  CDS            TcR (fragment): tetracycline efflux protein; tet; confers resistance to tetracycline
   2533..3121    -  rep_origin     ori: high-copy-number ColE1/pMB1/pBR322/pUC origin of replication
   3292..4152    -  CDS            AmpR: β-lactamase; bla; confers resistance to ampicillin, carbenicillin, and related antibiotics
   4153..4257    -  promoter       AmpR promoter: bla
   4284..4712    +  rep_origin     f1 ori (sequence partly withheld): f1 bacteriophage origin of replication; arrow indicates direction of (+) strand synthesis
   4744..4811    -  CDS            lacZα (fragment): LacZα fragment of β-galactosidase; lacZ fragment
   4870..4918    +  polyA_signal   poly(A) signal: synthetic polyadenylation signal
   4932..5023    +  misc_feature   pause site: RNA polymerase II transcriptional pause signal from the human α2 globin gene
