[The description below was written by a language model from this plasmid's Addgene catalogue record and pLannotate feature annotations shown in this document.]
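Description:
-161+80pCalb2/E2F2/NRF-1(-64)-like is a firefly luciferase reporter plasmid built on the promoterless pGL3 basic backbone and intended for transfection into mammalian cells. It is propagated in E. coli as a high-copy plasmid through its ColE1/pUC-type origin, with selection by the β-lactamase (AmpR) gene under its own bla promoter. An f1 phage origin is also present. The short fragments annotated as large T antigen, TcR and lacZα appear to be backbone remnants rather than functional genes.

The insert is a 241 bp fragment of the human CALB2 (calbindin 2, calretinin) promoter spanning -161 to +80, cloned between HindIII and NcoI directly upstream of the luc+ coding sequence. Because pGL3 basic has no eukaryotic promoter or enhancer of its own, luciferase output depends on the activity of the inserted fragment. The feature table does not annotate the promoter itself, but the unannotated region before the luciferase CDS is consistent with its position. This version carries a substitution at position -64, CGCG changed to TACA. Judging by the construct name, the change disrupts a putative E2F2/NRF-1-like binding motif.

Transcripts end at the SV40 late polyadenylation signal downstream of luciferase. A synthetic poly(A) signal and the α2-globin RNA polymerase II pause site sit upstream of the cloning region to limit read-through transcription from the backbone and reduce background signal. The plasmid serves as a mutant reporter, presumably compared with a corresponding wild-type fragment, to map cis-acting elements controlling calretinin expression, a question studied in mesothelioma cells in the associated work.
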