Addgene plasmid #66742: -161+80pCalb2/E2F2/NRF-1(-64)-like
Purpose: luciferase reporter for Calb2 promoter (-161to +80, mutant)
Depositing lab: Emanuela Felley-Bosco & Rolf Stahel. Depositing organization: Zurich University Hospital. Publication: Identification of cis- and trans-acting elements regulating calretinin expression in mesothelioma cells. Kresoja-Rakic J, Kapaklikaya E, Ziltener G, Dalcher D, Santoro R, Christensen BC, Johnson KC, Schwaller B, Weder W, Stahel RA, Felley-Bosco E. Oncotarget. 2016 Feb 1. doi: 10.18632/oncotarget.7114. PubMed 26848772.
Backbone
  Vector backbone: pGL3 basic
  Backbone manufacturer: Promega
  Backbone size w/o insert (bp): 4818
  Vector type: Mammalian Expression, Luciferase
Growth in bacteria
  Bacterial resistance: Ampicillin, 100 μg/mL
  Growth temperature: 37°C
  Growth strain: DH5alpha
  Copy number: High Copy
Gene/Insert
  Gene/Insert name: Calb2 promoter (-161bp+80) (alt name: calbindin 2)
  Species: H. sapiens (human)
  Insert size (bp): 241
  Mutation: CGCG(-64) to TACA
  GenBank ID: 794
  Entrez Gene: CALB2 (a.k.a. CAB29, CAL2, CR)
  Promoter: Calb2
  Tag / fusion protein: luciferase (C terminal on backbone)
  Cloning method: Restriction Enzyme; 5′ cloning site HindIII (not destroyed); 3′ cloning site NcoI (not destroyed)
  Sequencing primers: 5′ REVprimer3; 3′ GLprimer2
Terms and licenses: Academic/Nonprofit Terms; Industry Terms: Not Available to Industry
How to cite: -161+80pCalb2/E2F2/NRF-1(-64)-like was a gift from Emanuela Felley-Bosco & Rolf Stahel (Addgene plasmid # 66742 ; http://n2t.net/addgene:66742 ; RRID:Addgene_66742)
