>Addgene plasmid #66742 | -161+80pCalb2/E2F2/NRF-1(-64)-like | addgene partial sequence | sequence record 117460 | LucNRev 5'-CCTTATGCAGTTGCTCTCC-3'
ATGGCGCCGGGCCTTTCTTTATGTTTTTGGCGTCTTCCATGGCGAGCCGCTCGGAGACCTCAGCCTGCAC
CGCTCCCGCTCCGCGCCGGCTGGGCTCTGGCACTCGCGCTGGGGTTGTGCGCCACGCTGCCCTTATATAC
GCTCTGGAGCCTGCGCCTGCGCCCGGCCGCCAGAAGGGGGTGTACGCGCTCAGGGAATCCGACCGGGGCG
CGGCGCGGCGGGGGCGGCGGCGCGAGGGGCTCGGCCCGGACTCCTAGAGGGCCCTTACCTCTGCGCTGAG
AAAGCTTACTTAGATCGCAGATCTCGAGCCCGGGCTAGCACGCGTAAGAGCTCGGTACCTATCGATAGAG
AAATGTTCTGGCACCTGCACTTGCACTGGGGACAGCCTATTTTGCTAGTTTGTTTTGTTTCGTTTTGTTT
TGATGGAGAGCGTATGTTAGTACTATCGATTCACACAAAAAACCAACACACAGATGTAATGAAAATAAAG
ATATTTTATTGCGGCCGCTCCAAGTACCTCCCGTACCTTAATATTACTTACTTATCATGGTAGCTTGGGC
TGGCGTAATAGCGAAGAGGCCCGCACCGATCGCCCTTCCCAACAGTTGCGCAGCCTGAATGGCGAATGGC
AAATTGTAAGCGTTAATATTTTGTTAAAATTCGCGTTAAATTTTTGTTAAATCAGCTCATTTTTTAACCA
ATAGGCCGAAATCGGCAAAATCCCTTATAAATCAAAAGAATAGACCGAGATAGGGT
[37 nt withheld, positions 757-793]
AAAGAACGTGGACTCCAACGTCAAAGGGCGAAAA
