>Addgene plasmid #66742 | -161+80pCalb2/E2F2/NRF-1(-64)-like | addgene partial sequence | sequence record 117461 | RVprimer3 5'-CTAGCAAAATAGGCTGTCCC-3'
TTTCTCTATCGATAGGTACCGAGCTCTTACGCGTGCTAGCCCGGGCTCGAGATCTGCGATCTAAGTAAGC
TTTCTCAGCGCAGAGGTAAGGGCCCTCTAGGAGTCCGGGCCGAGCCCCTCGCGCCGCCGCCCCCGCCGCG
CCGCGCCCCGGTCGGATTCCCTGAGCGCGTACACCCCCTTCTGGCGGCCGGGCGCAGGCGCAGGCTCCAG
AGCGTATATAAGGGCAGCGTGGCGCACAACCCCAGCGCGAGTGCCAGAGCCCAGCCGGCGCGGAGCGGGA
GCGGTGCAGGCTGAGGTCTCCGAGCGGCTCGCCATGGAAGACGCCAAAAACATAAAGAAAGGCCCGGCGC
CATTCTATCCGCTGGAAGATGGAACCGCTGGAGAGCAACTGCATAAGGCTATGAAGAGATACGCCCTGGT
TCCTGGAACAATTGCTTTTACAGATGCACATATCGAGGTGGACATCACTTACGCTGAGTACTTCGAAATG
TCCGTTCGGTTGGCAGAAGCTATGAAACGATATGGGCTGAATACAAATCACAGAATCGTCGTATGCAGTG
AAAACTCTCTTCAATTCTTTATGCCGGTGTTGGGCGCGTTATTTATCGGAGTTGCAGTTGCGCCCGCGAA
CGACATTTATAATGAACGTGAATTGCTCAACAGTATGGGCATTTCGCAGCCTACCGTGGTGTTCGTTTCC
AAAAAGGGGTTGCAAAAAATTTTGAACGTGCAAAAAAAGCTCCCAATCATCCAAAAAATTATTATCATGG
ATTCTAAAACGGATTACCAGGGATTTCAGTCGATGTACACGTTCGTCACATCTCATCTACCTCCCGGTTT
TAATGAATACGATTTTGTGCCAGAGTCCTTCGATAGGGACAAGACAATTGCACTGATCATGAACTCCT
